>Addgene plasmid #203784 | PMT-mCherry2_2 | addgene full sequence | sequence record 401134 | Addgene NGS Result
CAACTTTGTATAGAAAAGTTGTAGTTATTAATAGTAATCAATTACGGGGTCATTAGTTCATAGCCCATAT
ATGGAGTTCCGCGTTACATAACTTACGGTAAATGGCCCGCCTGGCTGACCGCCCAACGACCCCCGCCCAT
TGACGTCAATAATGACGTATGTTCCCATAGTAACGCCAATAGGGACTTTCCATTGACGTCAATGGGTGGA
GTATTTACGGTAAACTGCCCACTTGGCAGTACATCAAGTGTATCATATGCCAAGTACGCCCCCTATTGAC
GTCAATGACGGTAAATGGCCCGCCTGGCATTATGCCCAGTACATGACCTTATGGGACTTTCCTACTTGGC
AGTACATCTACGTATTAGTCATCGCTATTACCATGGTGATGCGGTTTTGGCAGTACATCAATGGGCGTGG
ATAGCGGTTTGACTCACGGGGATTTCCAAGTCTCCACCCCATTGACGTCAATGGGAGTTTGTTTTGGCAC
CAAAATCAACGGGACTTTCCAAAATGTCGTAACAACTCCGCCCCATTGACGCAAATGGGCGGTAGGCGTG
TACGGTGGGAGGTCTATATAAGCAGAGCTGGTTTAGTGAACCGTCAGATCACCGGTCAAGTTTGTACAAA
AAAGCAGGCTGCCACCATGGGCTGCTTCTTCAGCAAGCGGCGGAAGGCCGACAAGGAGAGCACTAGTATG
GTGAGCAAGGGCGAGGAGGATAACATGGCCATCATCAAGGAGTTCATGCGCTTCAAGGTGCACATGGAGG
GCTCCGTGAACGGCCACGAGTTCGAGATCGAGGGCGAGGGCGAGGGCCGCCCCTACGAGGGCACCCAGAC
CGCCAAGCTGAAGGTGACCAAGGGTGGCCCCCTGCCCTTCGCCTGGGACATCCTGTCCCCTCAGTTCATG
TACGGCTCCAAGGCCTACGTGAAGCACCCCGCCGACATCCCCGACTACTTGAAGCTGTCCTTCCCCGAGG
GCTTCAATTGGGAGCGCGTGATGAACTTCGAGGACGGCGGCGTGGTGACCGTGACCCAGGACTCCTCCCT
GCAGGACGGCGAGTTCATCTACAAGGTGAAGCTGCGCGGCACCAACTTCCCCTCCGACGGCCCCGTAATG
CAGTGTCGTACCATGGGCTGGGAGGCCTCCACTGAGCGGATGTACCCCGAGGACGGCGCCCTGAAGGGCG
AGATCAAGCAGAGGCTGAAGCTGAAGGACGGCGGCCACTACGACGCTGAGGTCAAGACCACCTACAAGGC
CAAGAAGCCCGTGCAGCTGCCCGGCGCCTACAACGTCGACATCAAGTTGGACATCCTTTCCCACAACGAG
GACTACACCATCGTGGAACAGTACGAACGCGCCGAGGGCCGCCACTCCACCGGCGGCATGGACGAGCTGT
ACAAGGGTGGCGGAGGGTCCGCTAGTATGGTGAGCAAGGGCGAGGAGGATAACATGGCCATCATCAAGGA
GTTCATGCGCTTCAAGGTGCACATGGAGGGCTCCGTGAACGGCCACGAGTTCGAGATCGAGGGCGAGGGC
GAGGGCCGCCCCTACGAGGGCACCCAGACCGCCAAGCTGAAGGTGACCAAGGGTGGCCCCCTGCCCTTCG
CCTGGGACATCCTGTCCCCTCAGTTCATGTACGGCTCCAAGGCCTACGTGAAGCACCCCGCCGACATCCC
CGACTACTTGAAGCTGTCCTTCCCCGAGGGCTTCAATTGGGAGCGCGTGATGAACTTCGAGGACGGCGGC
GTGGTGACCGTGACCCAGGACTCCTCCCTGCAGGACGGCGAGTTCATCTACAAGGTGAAGCTGCGCGGCA
CCAACTTCCCCTCCGACGGCCCCGTAATGCAGTGTCGTACCATGGGCTGGGAGGCCTCCACTGAGCGGAT
GTACCCCGAGGACGGCGCCCTGAAGGGCGAGATCAAGCAGAGGCTGAAGCTGAAGGACGGCGGCCACTAC
GACGCTGAGGTCAAGACCACCTACAAGGCCAAGAAGCCCGTGCAGCTGCCCGGCGCCTACAACGTCGACA
TCAAGTTGGACATCCTTTCCCACAACGAGGACTACACCATCGTGGAACAGTACGAACGCGCCGAGGGCCG
CCACTCCACCGGCGGCATGGACGAGCTGTACAAGGGTGGCGGAGGGTCCGCTAGCTAAAAGCTTACCCAG
CTTTCTTGTACAAAGTGGTGATGGCCGGCCGCTTCGAGCAGACATGATAAGATACATTGATGAGTTTGGA
CAAACCACAACTAGAATGCAGTGAAAAAAATGCTTTATTTGTGAAATTTGTGATGCTATTGCTTTATTTG
TAACCATTATAAGCTGCAATAAACAAGTTAACAACAACAATTGCATTCATTTTATGTTTCAGGTTCAGGG
GGAGGTGTGGGAGGTTTTTTAAAGCAAGTAAAACCTCTACAAATGTGGTAGCGGCCGCGGCGCTCTTCCG
CTTCCTCGCTCACTGACTCGCTGCGCTCGGTCGTTCGGCTGCGGCGAGCGGTATCAGCTCACTCAAAGGC
GGTAATACGGTTATCCACAGAATCAGGGGATAACGCAGGAAAGAACATGTGAGCAAAAGGCCAGCAAAAG
GCCAGGAACCGTAAAAAGGCCGCGTTGCTGGCGTTTTTCCATAGGCTCCGCCCCCCTGACGAGCATCACA
AAAATCGACGCTCAAGTCAGAGGTGGCGAAACCCGACAGGACTATAAAGATACCAGGCGTTTCCCCCTGG
AAGCTCCCTCGTGCGCTCTCCTGTTCCGACCCTGCCGCTTACCGGATACCTGTCCGCCTTTCTCTCTTCG
GGAAGCGTGGCGCTTTCTCATAGCTCACGCTGTAGGTATCTCAGTTCGGTGTAGGTCGTTCGCTCCAAGC
TGGGCTGTGTGCACGAACCCCCCGTTCAGCCCGACCGCTGCGCCTTATCCGGTAACTATCGTCTTGAGTC
CAACCCGGTAAGACACGACTTATCGCCACTGGCAGCAGCCACTGGTAACAGGATTAGCAGAGCGAGGTAT
GTAGGCGGTGCTACAGAGTTCTTGAAGTGGTGGCCTAACTACGGCTACACTAGAAGAACAGTATTTGGTA
TCTGCGCTCTGCTGAAGCCAGTTACCTTCGGAAAAAGAGTTGGTAGCTCTTGATCCGGCAAACAAACCAC
CGCTGGTAGCGGTGGTTTTTTTGTTTGCAAGCAGCAGATTACGCGCAGAAAAAAAGGATCTCAAGAAGAT
CCTTTGATCTTTTCTACGGGGTCTGACGCTCAGTGGAACGAAAACTCACGTTAAGGGATTTTGGTCATGA
GATTATCAAAAAGGATCTTCACCTAGATCCTTTTAAATTAAAAATGAAGTTTTAAATCAATCTAAAGTAT
ATATGAGTAAACTTGGTCTGACAGTTACCAATGCTTAATCAGTGAGGCACCTATCTCAGCGATCTGTCTA
TTTCGTTCATCCATAGTTGCCTGACTCCCCGTCGTGTAGATAACTACGATACGGGAGGGCTTACCATCTG
GCCCCAGTGCTGCAATGATACCGCGAGACCCACGCTCACCGGCTCCAGATTTATCAGCAATAAACCAGCC
AGCCGGAAGGGCCGAGCGCAGAAGTGGTCCTGCAACTTTATCCGCCTCCATCCAGTCTATTAATTGTTGC
CGGGAAGCTAGAGTAAGTAGTTCGCCAGTTAATAGTTTGCGCAACGTTGTTGCCATTGCTACAGGCATCG
TGGTGTCACGCTCGTCGTTTGGTATGGCTTCATTCAGCTCCGGTTCCCAACGATCAAGGCGAGTTACATG
ATCCCCCATGTTGTGCAAAAAAGCGGTTAGCTCCTTCGGTCCTCCGATCGTTGTCAGAAGTAAGTTGGCC
GCAGTGTTATCACTCATGGTTATGGCAGCACTGCATAATTCTCTTACTGTCATGCCATCCGTAAGATGCT
TTTCTGTGACTGGTGAGTACTCAACCAAGTCATTCTGAGAATAGTGTATGCGGCGACCGAGTTGCTCTTG
CCCGGCGTCAATACGGGATAATACCGCGCCACATAGCAGAACTTTAAAAGTGCTCATCATTGGAAAACGT
TCTTCGGGGCGAAAACTCTCAAGGATCTTACCGCTGTTGAGATCCAGTTCGATGTAACCCACTCGTGCAC
CCAACTGATCTTCAGCATCTTTTACTTTCACCAGCGTTTCTGGGTGAGCAAAAACAGGAAGGCAAAATGC
CGCAAAAAAGGGAATAAGGGCGACACGGAAATGTTGAATACTCATACTCTTCCTTTTTCAATATTATTGA
AGCATTTATCAGGGTTATTGTCTCATGAGCGGATACATATTTGAATGTATTTAGAAAAATAAACAAATAG
GGGTTCCGCGCACATTTCCCCGAAAAGTGCCACCTGACGTCTAAGAAACCATTATTATCATGACATTAAC
CTATAAAAATAGGCGTATCACGAGGCCCTTTCGTCGGCGCGCCGCGGCCGC
Features (pLannotate 1.2.2; 12 found; start..end, strand, type, name):
      1..21      +  protein_bind   attB4: mutant version of attB; core recombination site for the Gateway® BP reaction BP Clonase™
     82..385     +  enhancer       CMV enhancer: human cytomegalovirus immediate early enhancer
    386..589     +  promoter       CMV promoter: human cytomegalovirus (CMV) immediate early promoter
    617..637     +  protein_bind   attB1: mutant version of attB; core recombination site for the Gateway® BP reaction BP Clonase™
    698..1405    +  CDS            mCherry2: mCherry2 is a basic (constitutively fluorescent) red fluorescent protein published in 2017, derived from Discosoma sp.. It has very low acid sensitivity.
   1427..2134    +  CDS            mCherry2: mCherry2 is a basic (constitutively fluorescent) red fluorescent protein published in 2017, derived from Discosoma sp.. It has very low acid sensitivity.
   2165..2189    -  protein_bind   attB2: mutant version of attB; recombination site for the Gateway® BP reaction BP Clonase™
   2218..2339    -  polyA_signal   SV40 poly(A) signal: SV40 polyadenylation signal
   2362..2430    -  CDS            large T antigen (fragment): large T antigen from SV40 (simian virus 40)
   2626..3214    -  rep_origin     ori: high-copy-number ColE1/pMB1/pBR322/pUC origin of replication
   3385..4245    -  CDS            AmpR: β-lactamase; bla; confers resistance to ampicillin, carbenicillin, and related antibiotics
   4246..4350    -  promoter       AmpR promoter: bla
