[The description below was written by a language model from this plasmid's Addgene catalogue record and pLannotate feature annotations shown in this document.]
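Description:
PMT-mCherry2_2 is a mammalian expression plasmid built on the pRK5 backbone (about 4.5 kb in total) that encodes a synthetic, plasma-membrane-targeted tandem dimer of the red fluorescent protein mCherry2. It is propagated in E. coli through a high-copy ColE1/pUC-type origin of replication and selected with ampicillin via the β-lactamase (AmpR) gene under its native bla promoter. No mammalian selection marker is annotated, which fits use by transient transfection.

Expression is driven by the human cytomegalovirus immediate-early enhancer and promoter, which give strong constitutive transcription in most mammalian cell lines. Downstream, the feature table shows two full-length mCherry2 coding sequences in the same orientation, separated by a short linker. A short unannotated stretch lies just upstream of the first copy and presumably carries the plasma membrane targeting (PMT) signal named in the catalogue entry, although the record does not state the nature of that signal. An SV40-derived polyadenylation region follows the cassette; it includes a small large T antigen fragment, a common remnant of that region. The Gateway attB1 and attB2 sites flanking the insert, together with an attB4 site upstream of the CMV enhancer, suggest the cassette passed through recombinational cloning at some stage, even though the catalogue lists restriction enzyme cloning.

The stated purpose is brightness calibration. Because each molecule carries two covalently linked fluorophores anchored at the membrane, the construct serves as a dimer reference standard in fluorescence fluctuation methods such as number and brightness analysis. There, its molecular brightness is compared with that of a monomeric control to calibrate estimates of the oligomeric state of membrane proteins, such as EGFR in the associated study.
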