Addgene plasmid #203784: PMT-mCherry2_2
Purpose: Brightness calibration
Depositing lab: Thorsten Wohland. Depositing organization: National University of Singapore. Publication: The dependence of EGFR oligomerization on environment and structure: A camera-based N&B study. Balasubramanian H, Sankaran J, Pandey S, Goh CJH, Wohland T. Biophys J. 2022 Dec 6;121(23):4452-4466. doi: 10.1016/j.bpj.2022.11.003. Epub 2022 Nov 5. PubMed 36335429.
Backbone
  Vector backbone: pRK5
  Backbone size w/o insert (bp): 2949
  Vector type: Mammalian Expression
Growth in bacteria
  Bacterial resistance: Ampicillin, 100 μg/mL
  Growth temperature: 37°C
  Growth strain: DH5alpha
  Copy number: Unknown
Gene/Insert
  Gene/Insert name: PMT-mCherry2 dimer (alt name: plasma membrane targeted mCherry2 dimer)
  Species: Synthetic
  Insert size (bp): 1512
  Cloning method: Restriction Enzyme; 5′ cloning site unknown (unknown if destroyed)
Terms and licenses: Academic/Nonprofit Terms; Industry Terms: Not Available to Industry
How to cite: PMT-mCherry2_2 was a gift from Thorsten Wohland (Addgene plasmid # 203784 ; http://n2t.net/addgene:203784 ; RRID:Addgene_203784)
